Addgene plasmid #178909: psiCHECK2-mMOV10-3'UTR-MRE153-mut4
Purpose: dual luminescence reporter to assess miRNA responsiveness in the 3'UTR of mouse Mov10 RNA helicase
Depositing lab: Constance Ciaudo. Depositing organization: ETH Zurich (Swiss Federal Institute of Technology). Publication: Sequestration of LINE-1 in cytosolic aggregates by MOV10 restricts retrotransposition. Arora R, Bodak M, Penouty L, Hackman C, Ciaudo C. EMBO Rep. 2022 Jul 20:e54458. doi: 10.15252/embr.202154458. PubMed 35856394.
Backbone
  Vector backbone: psiCHECK-2
  Backbone manufacturer: Promega
  Backbone size w/o insert (bp): 3560
  Vector type: Luciferase
Growth in bacteria
  Bacterial resistance: Ampicillin, 100 μg/mL
  Growth temperature: 37°C
  Growth strain: DH5alpha
  Growth instructions: The plasmid was prepped in HST08 strain for the original study.
  Copy number: High Copy
Gene/Insert
  Gene/Insert name: 3'UTR mMov10
  Species: M. musculus (mouse)
  Insert size (bp): 383
  Mutation: TGC>CAT miR153-3p MRE mutated
  Entrez Gene: Mov10 (a.k.a. C77703, Mov-10)
  Promoter: SV40 promoter
  Cloning method: Ligation Independent Cloning
  Sequencing primers: 5′ GGTTCTTTTCCAACGCTAT; 3′ CGAGGTCCGAAGACTCATT
Terms and licenses: Academic/Nonprofit Terms; Industry Terms: Not Available to Industry
Depositor comments: Please visit https://doi.org/10.1101/2021.11.09.467897 for bioRxiv preprint.
How to cite: psiCHECK2-mMOV10-3'UTR-MRE153-mut4 was a gift from Constance Ciaudo (Addgene plasmid # 178909 ; http://n2t.net/addgene:178909 ; RRID:Addgene_178909)
