[The description below was written by a language model from this plasmid's Addgene catalogue record and pLannotate feature annotations shown in this document.]
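Description:
psiCHECK2-mMOV10-3'UTR-MRE153-mut4 is a dual-luciferase reporter plasmid built on the Promega psiCHECK-2 backbone and designed for transient expression in mammalian cells. It is used to test whether the 3'UTR of the mouse Mov10 RNA helicase transcript responds to microRNAs. In bacteria it is maintained through a high-copy ColE1/pUC-type origin and selected with ampicillin via the β-lactamase gene and its native promoter.

The test cassette uses the SV40 enhancer/early promoter, followed by a chimeric β-globin/immunoglobulin intron that promotes efficient expression. These drive a human codon-optimized Renilla luciferase (hRluc). A T7 promoter sits just upstream of the coding sequence and would allow in vitro transcription. The 383 bp Mov10 3'UTR fragment is not annotated in the feature table. It most likely occupies the unannotated interval between the end of hRluc and the synthetic poly(A) signal, which is where psiCHECK-2 places its cloning site. Regulatory sequences in the insert therefore act on the Renilla mRNA. In this variant, the predicted miR-153-3p response element (MRE) carries a TGC>CAT substitution intended to disrupt miRNA pairing. The construct thus serves as a mutant comparison for the wild-type UTR reporter.

A second, independent cassette on the same plasmid expresses firefly luciferase (luc+) from the HSV thymidine kinase promoter and ends in an SV40 poly(A) signal. This provides an internal normalization control, so Renilla/firefly ratios reflect UTR-dependent repression rather than differences in transfection efficiency. The sequenced record is 6,657 nt, which is much larger than the listed backbone size of 3,560 bp plus the insert, so the catalogue backbone figure appears to be inaccurate.
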