Features (pLannotate 1.2.2; 12 found; start..end, strand, type, name):
     62..419     +  promoter       SV40 promoter: SV40 enhancer and early promoter
    489..621     +  intron         chimeric intron: chimera between introns from human β-globin and immunoglobulin heavy chain genes
    666..684     +  promoter       T7 promoter: promoter for bacteriophage T7 RNA polymerase
    694..1629    +  CDS            hRluc: Renilla luciferase human codon-optimized
   2072..2120    +  polyA_signal   poly(A) signal: synthetic polyadenylation signal
   2129..2880    +  promoter       HSV TK promoter: herpes simplex virus thymidine kinase promoter
   2916..4568    +  CDS            luciferase: firefly luciferase; luc+; enhanced luc+ version of the luciferase gene AAS38485.1 42718124.0
   4612..4733    -  polyA_signal   SV40 poly(A) signal: SV40 polyadenylation signal
   4756..4824    -  CDS            large T antigen (fragment): large T antigen from SV40 (simian virus 40)
   4866..4970    +  promoter       AmpR promoter: bla
   4971..5831    +  CDS            AmpR: β-lactamase; bla; confers resistance to ampicillin, carbenicillin, and related antibiotics
   6002..6590    +  rep_origin     ori: high-copy-number ColE1/pMB1/pBR322/pUC origin of replication
>Addgene plasmid #178909 | psiCHECK2-mMOV10-3'UTR-MRE153-mut4 | addgene full sequence | sequence record 354338 | Addgene NGS Result
AGATCTGCGCAGCACCATGGCCTGAAATAACCTCTGAAAGAGGAACTTGGTTAGGTACCTTCTGAGGCGG
AAAGAACCAGCTGTGGAATGTGTGTCAGTTAGGGTGTGGAAAGTCCCCAGGCTCCCCAGCAGGCAGAAGT
ATGCAAAGCATGCATCTCAATTAGTCAGCAACCAGGTGTGGAAAGTCCCCAGGCTCCCCAGCAGGCAGAA
GTATGCAAAGCATGCATCTCAATTAGTCAGCAACCATAGTCCCGCCCCTAACTCCGCCCATCCCGCCCCT
AACTCCGCCCAGTTCCGCCCATTCTCCGCCCCATGGCTGACTAATTTTTTTTATTTATGCAGAGGCCGAG
GCCGCCTCGGCCTCTGAGCTATTCCAGAAGTAGTGAGGAGGCTTTTTTGGAGGCCTAGGCTTTTGCAAAA
AGCTTGATTCTTCTGACACAACAGTCTCGAACTTAAGCTGCAGAAGTTGGTCGTGAGGCACTGGGCAGGT
AAGTATCAAGGTTACAAGACAGGTTTAAGGAGACCAATAGAAACTGGGCTTGTCGAGACAGAGAAGACTC
TTGCGTTTCTGATAGGCACCTATTGGTCTTACTGACATCCACTTTGCCTTTCTCTCCACAGGTGTCCACT
CCCAGTTCAATTACAGCTCTTAAGGCTAGAGTACTTAATACGACTCACTATAGGCTAGCCACCATGGCTT
CCAAGGTGTACGACCCCGAGCAACGCAAACGCATGATCACTGGGCCTCAGTGGTGGGCTCGCTGCAAGCA
AATGAACGTGCTGGACTCCTTCATCAACTACTATGATTCCGAGAAGCACGCCGAGAACGCCGTGATTTTT
CTGCATGGTAACGCTGCCTCCAGCTACCTGTGGAGGCACGTCGTGCCTCACATCGAGCCCGTGGCTAGAT
GCATCATCCCTGATCTGATCGGAATGGGTAAGTCCGGCAAGAGCGGGAATGGCTCATATCGCCTCCTGGA
TCACTACAAGTACCTCACCGCTTGGTTCGAGCTGCTGAACCTTCCAAAGAAAATCATCTTTGTGGGCCAC
GACTGGGGGGCTTGTCTGGCCTTTCACTACTCCTACGAGCACCAAGACAAGATCAAGGCCATCGTCCATG
CTGAGAGTGTCGTGGACGTGATCGAGTCCTGGGACGAGTGGCCTGACATCGAGGAGGATATCGCCCTGAT
CAAGAGCGAAGAGGGCGAGAAAATGGTGCTTGAGAATAACTTCTTCGTCGAGACCATGCTCCCAAGCAAG
ATCATGCGGAAACTGGAGCCTGAGGAGTTCGCTGCCTACCTGGAGCCATTCAAGGAGAAGGGCGAGGTTA
GACGGCCTACCCTCTCCTGGCCTCGCGAGATCCCTCTCGTTAAGGGAGGCAAGCCCGACGTCGTCCAGAT
TGTCCGCAACTACAACGCCTACCTTCGGGCCAGCGACGATCTGCCTAAGATGTTCATCGAGTCCGACCCT
GGGTTCTTTTCCAACGCTATTGTCGAGGGAGCTAAGAAGTTCCCTAACACCGAGTTCGTGAAGGTGAAGG
GCCTCCACTTCAGCCAGGAGGACGCTCCAGATGAAATGGGTAAGTACATCAAGAGCTTCGTGGAGCGCGT
GCTGAAGAACGAGCAGTAATTCTAGGCGATCGCTCGAGCCCGGGAATTCGTTTAAACCTAGAGCGGCCGC
GGGAATTCGATTTAGGCGATCGCTCGAGGCCACAGCCGCCCGCCTTCTCACACCAGCCAAGCCTTATTGC
TGCCTATCCCTGACCCAGAACCCAGCTCTCCTGTCCCTGCAAGAGATGGGAAGGCCGGGAAGTTTACAGC
CCAGACCATTCCGCCCCTTCCTCTGCTAGGGAAGACAACCCAAGCTGCTAAAACTCGGAGGAAGGGGGAG
GAAGAAAGCTTTTTTTTTTTTTTTAAACCCTCTCCTTTGCAGTGCTGGGGATCGAACCCAGAGCCTCAAA
TATGCTAGGCAAGCACTCTGCCCCTGAGCTGCTTTAAGAAAAACAAAATGCTGTTCTACATAAAAGGCCG
CTGGCCGCAAAATCACTAGTGAATTCGCGGCCGCTGGCCGCAATAAAATATCTTTATTTTCATTACATCT
GTGTGTTGGTTTTTTGTGTGAGGATCTAAATGAGTCTTCGGACCTCGCGGGGGCCGCTTAAGCGGTGGTT
AGGGTTTGTCTGACGCGGGGGGAGGGGGAAGGAACGAAACACTCTCATTCGGAGGCGGCTCGGGGTTTGG
TCTTGGTGGCCACGGGCACGCAGAAGAGCGCCGCGATCCTCTTAAGCACCCCCCCGCCCTCCGTGGAGGC
GGGGGTTTGGTCGGCGGGTGGTAACTGGCGGGCCGCTGACTCGGGCGGGTCGCGCGCCCCAGAGTGTGAC
CTTTTCGGTCTGCTCGCAGACCCCCGGGCGGCGCCGCCGCGGCGGCGACGGGCTCGCTGGGTCCTAGGCT
CCATGGGGACCGTATACGTGGACAGGCTCTGGAGCATCCGCACGACTGCGGTGATATTACCGGAGACCTT
CTGCGGGACGAGCCGGGTCACGCGGCTGACGCGGAGCGTCCGTTGGGCGACAAACACCAGGACGGGGCAC
AGGTACACTATCTTGTCACCCGGAGGCGCGAGGGACTGCAGGAGCTTCAGGGAGTGGCGCAGCTGCTTCA
TCCCCGTGGCCCGTTGCTCGCGTTTGCTGGCGGTGTCCCCGGAAGAAATATATTTGCATGTCTTTAGTTC
TATGATGACACAAACCCCGCCCAGCGTCTTGTCATTGGCGAATTCGAACACGCAGATGCAGTCGGGGCGG
CGCGGTCCCAGGTCCACTTCGCATATTAAGGTGACGCGTGTGGCCTCGAACACCGAGCGACCCTGCAGCG
ACCCGCTTAAAAGCTTGGCATTCCGGTACTGTTGGTAAAGCCACCATGGCCGATGCTAAGAACATTAAGA
AGGGCCCTGCTCCCTTCTACCCTCTGGAGGATGGCACCGCTGGCGAGCAGCTGCACAAGGCCATGAAGAG
GTATGCCCTGGTGCCTGGCACCATTGCCTTCACCGATGCCCACATTGAGGTGGACATCACCTATGCCGAG
TACTTCGAGATGTCTGTGCGCCTGGCCGAGGCCATGAAGAGGTACGGCCTGAACACCAACCACCGCATCG
TGGTGTGCTCTGAGAACTCTCTGCAGTTCTTCATGCCAGTGCTGGGCGCCCTGTTCATCGGAGTGGCCGT
GGCCCCTGCTAACGACATTTACAACGAGCGCGAGCTGCTGAACAGCATGGGCATTTCTCAGCCTACCGTG
GTGTTCGTGTCTAAGAAGGGCCTGCAGAAGATCCTGAACGTGCAGAAGAAGCTGCCTATCATCCAGAAGA
TCATCATCATGGACTCTAAGACCGACTACCAGGGCTTCCAGAGCATGTACACATTCGTGACATCTCATCT
GCCTCCTGGCTTCAACGAGTACGACTTCGTGCCAGAGTCTTTCGACAGGGACAAAACCATTGCCCTGATC
ATGAACAGCTCTGGGTCTACCGGCCTGCCTAAGGGCGTGGCCCTGCCTCATCGCACCGCCTGTGTGCGCT
TCTCTCACGCCCGCGACCCTATTTTCGGCAACCAGATCATCCCCGACACCGCTATTCTGAGCGTGGTGCC
ATTCCACCACGGCTTCGGCATGTTCACCACCCTGGGCTACCTGATTTGCGGCTTTCGGGTGGTGCTGATG
TACCGCTTCGAGGAGGAGCTGTTCCTGCGCAGCCTGCAAGACTACAAAATTCAGTCTGCCCTGCTGGTGC
CAACCCTGTTCAGCTTCTTCGCTAAGAGCACCCTGATCGACAAGTACGACCTGTCTAACCTGCACGAGAT
TGCCTCTGGCGGCGCCCCACTGTCTAAGGAGGTGGGCGAAGCCGTGGCCAAGCGCTTTCATCTGCCAGGC
ATCCGCCAGGGCTACGGCCTGACCGAGACAACCAGCGCCATTCTGATTACCCCAGAGGGCGACGACAAGC
CTGGCGCCGTGGGCAAGGTGGTGCCATTCTTCGAGGCCAAGGTGGTGGACCTGGACACCGGCAAGACCCT
GGGAGTGAACCAGCGCGGCGAGCTGTGTGTGCGCGGCCCTATGATTATGTCCGGCTACGTGAATAACCCT
GAGGCCACAAACGCCCTGATCGACAAGGACGGCTGGCTGCACTCTGGCGACATTGCCTACTGGGACGAGG
ACGAGCACTTCTTCATCGTGGACCGCCTGAAGTCTCTGATCAAGTACAAGGGCTACCAGGTGGCCCCAGC
CGAGCTGGAGTCTATCCTGCTGCAGCACCCTAACATTTTCGACGCCGGAGTGGCCGGCCTGCCCGACGAC
GATGCCGGCGAGCTGCCTGCCGCCGTCGTCGTGCTGGAACACGGCAAGACCATGACCGAGAAGGAGATCG
TGGACTATGTGGCCAGCCAGGTGACAACCGCCAAGAAGCTGCGCGGCGGAGTGGTGTTCGTGGACGAGGT
GCCCAAGGGCCTGACCGGCAAGCTGGACGCCCGCAAGATCCGCGAGATCCTGATCAAGGCTAAGAAAGGC
GGCAAGATCGCCGTGTAATAATTCTAGAGTCGGGGCGGCCGGCCGCTTCGAGCAGACATGATAAGATACA
TTGATGAGTTTGGACAAACCACAACTAGAATGCAGTGAAAAAAATGCTTTATTTGTGAAATTTGTGATGC
TATTGCTTTATTTGTAACCATTATAAGCTGCAATAAACAAGTTAACAACAACAATTGCATTCATTTTATG
TTTCAGGTTCAGGGGGAGGTGTGGGAGGTTTTTTAAAGCAAGTAAAACCTCTACAAATGTGGTAAAATCG
ATAAGGATCCAGGTGGCACTTTTCGGGGAAATGTGCGCGGAACCCCTATTTGTTTATTTTTCTAAATACA
TTCAAATATGTATCCGCTCATGAGACAATAACCCTGATAAATGCTTCAATAATATTGAAAAAGGAAGAGT
ATGAGTATTCAACATTTCCGTGTCGCCCTTATTCCCTTTTTTGCGGCATTTTGCCTTCCTGTTTTTGCTC
ACCCAGAAACGCTGGTGAAAGTAAAAGATGCTGAAGATCAGTTGGGTGCACGAGTGGGTTACATCGAACT
GGATCTCAACAGCGGTAAGATCCTTGAGAGTTTTCGCCCCGAAGAACGTTTTCCAATGATGAGCACTTTT
AAAGTTCTGCTATGTGGCGCGGTATTATCCCGTATTGACGCCGGGCAAGAGCAACTCGGTCGCCGCATAC
ACTATTCTCAGAATGACTTGGTTGAGTACTCACCAGTCACAGAAAAGCATCTTACGGATGGCATGACAGT
AAGAGAATTATGCAGTGCTGCCATAACCATGAGTGATAACACTGCGGCCAACTTACTTCTGACAACGATC
GGAGGACCGAAGGAGCTAACCGCTTTTTTGCACAACATGGGGGATCATGTAACTCGCCTTGATCGTTGGG
AACCGGAGCTGAATGAAGCCATACCAAACGACGAGCGTGACACCACGATGCCTGTAGCAATGGCAACAAC
GTTGCGCAAACTATTAACTGGCGAACTACTTACTCTAGCTTCCCGGCAACAATTAATAGACTGGATGGAG
GCGGATAAAGTTGCAGGACCACTTCTGCGCTCGGCCCTTCCGGCTGGCTGGTTTATTGCTGATAAATCTG
GAGCCGGTGAGCGTGGGTCTCGCGGTATCATTGCAGCACTGGGGCCAGATGGTAAGCCCTCCCGTATCGT
AGTTATCTACACGACGGGGAGTCAGGCAACTATGGATGAACGAAATAGACAGATCGCTGAGATAGGTGCC
TCACTGATTAAGCATTGGTAACTGTCAGACCAAGTTTACTCATATATACTTTAGATTGATTTAAAACTTC
ATTTTTAATTTAAAAGGATCTAGGTGAAGATCCTTTTTGATAATCTCATGACCAAAATCCCTTAACGTGA
GTTTTCGTTCCACTGAGCGTCAGACCCCGTAGAAAAGATCAAAGGATCTTCTTGAGATCCTTTTTTTCTG
CGCGTAATCTGCTGCTTGCAAACAAAAAAACCACCGCTACCAGCGGTGGTTTGTTTGCCGGATCAAGAGC
TACCAACTCTTTTTCCGAAGGTAACTGGCTTCAGCAGAGCGCAGATACCAAATACTGTTCTTCTAGTGTA
GCCGTAGTTAGGCCACCACTTCAAGAACTCTGTAGCACCGCCTACATACCTCGCTCTGCTAATCCTGTTA
CCAGTGGCTGCTGCCAGTGGCGATAAGTCGTGTCTTACCGGGTTGGACTCAAGACGATAGTTACCGGATA
AGGCGCAGCGGTCGGGCTGAACGGGGGGTTCGTGCACACAGCCCAGCTTGGAGCGAACGACCTACACCGA
ACTGAGATACCTACAGCGTGAGCTATGAGAAAGCGCCACGCTTCCCGAAGGGAGAAAGGCGGACAGGTAT
CCGGTAAGCGGCAGGGTCGGAACAGGAGAGCGCACGAGGGAGCTTCCAGGGGGAAACGCCTGGTATCTTT
ATAGTCCTGTCGGGTTTCGCCACCTCTGACTTGAGCGTCGATTTTTGTGATGCTCGTCAGGGGGGCGGAG
CCTATGGAAAAACGCCAGCAACGCGGCCTTTTTACGGTTCCTGGCCTTTTGCTGGCCTTTTGCTCACATG
GCTCGAC
