>Addgene plasmid #178909 | psiCHECK2-mMOV10-3'UTR-MRE153-mut4 | depositor partial sequence | sequence record 347257 | mMOV10 3'UTR:miR153-3p MRE mutated
GGCCGCGGGAATTCGATTTAGGCGATCGCTCGAGGCCACAGCCGCCCGCCTTCTCACACCAGCCAAGCCT
TATTGCTGCCTATCCCTGACCCAGAACCCAGCTCTCCTGTCCCTGCAAGAGATGGGAAGGCCGGGAAGTT
TACAGCCCAGACCATTCCGCCCCTTCCTCTGCTAGGGAAGACAACCCAAGCTGCTAAAACTCGGAGGAAG
GGGGAGGAAGAAAGCTTTTTTTTTTTTTTTAAACCCTCTCCTTTGCAGTGCTGGGGATCGAACCCAGAGC
CTCAAATATGCTAGGCAAGCACTCTGCCCCTGAGCTGCTTTAAGAAAAACAAAATGCTGTTCTACATAAA
AGGCCGCTGGCCGCAAAATCACTAGTGAATTCGCGGCC
